Addgene plasmid #140735: FUG-PtenD252G
Purpose: Lentiviral vector to overexpress the autism-associated PTEN mutation D252G as a GFP-PTEN fusion protein
Depositing lab: Bryan Luikart. Depositing organization: Dartmouth College and Medical School. Publication: Nuclear Excluded Autism-Associated Phosphatase and Tensin Homolog Mutations Dysregulate Neuronal Growth. Fricano-Kugler CJ, Getz SA, Williams MR, Zurawel AA, DeSpenza T Jr, Frazel PW, Li M, O'Malley AJ, Moen EL, Luikart BW. Biol Psychiatry. 2018 Aug 15;84(4):265-277. doi: 10.1016/j.biopsych.2017.11.025. Epub 2017 Dec 2. PubMed 29373119.
Backbone
  Vector backbone: FUGW
  Backbone size w/o insert (bp): 9248
  Total vector size (bp): 11183
  Vector type: Mammalian Expression, Lentiviral
Growth in bacteria
  Bacterial resistance: Ampicillin, 100 μg/mL
  Growth temperature: 37°C
  Growth strain: NEB Stable
  Copy number: Low Copy
Gene/Insert
  Gene/Insert name: GFP-PTEN
  Species: H. sapiens (human)
  Insert size (bp): 1935
  Mutation: D252G
  Entrez Gene: PTEN (a.k.a. 10q23del, BZS, CWS1, DEC, GLM2, MHAM, MMAC1, PTEN1, PTENbeta, TEP1)
  Promoter: hUbiC
  Tag / fusion protein: GFP (N terminal on backbone)
  Cloning method: Restriction Enzyme; 5′ cloning site BsrG1 (not destroyed); 3′ cloning site EcoR1 (not destroyed)
  Sequencing primers: 5′ GFP Down; 3′ WRE up
Resource information
  A portion of this plasmid was derived from a plasmid made by: Insert from Alonzo Ross
Terms and licenses: Academic/Nonprofit Terms; Industry Terms: Not Available to Industry
How to cite: FUG-PtenD252G was a gift from Bryan Luikart (Addgene plasmid # 140735 ; http://n2t.net/addgene:140735 ; RRID:Addgene_140735)
