[The description below was written by a language model from this plasmid's Addgene catalogue record and pLannotate feature annotations shown in this document.]
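Description:
FUG-PtenD252G is an HIV-1-based lentiviral transfer plasmid built on the FUGW backbone (about 11.2 kb in total) for overexpressing a mutant human PTEN in mammalian cells. In bacteria it is maintained through a ColE1/pUC-type origin and selected with ampicillin via the β-lactamase gene. The catalogue lists it as low copy even though the annotated origin is of the high-copy type. The backbone also carries an f1 origin and an SV40/EM7-driven bleomycin/Zeocin resistance cassette. This cassette lies outside the LTR-flanked region, so it would not be transferred with the viral genome.

The viral portion begins with a CMV enhancer/promoter fused to a truncated 5' LTR, which drives transcription of the genomic RNA in packaging cells. It is followed by the Ψ packaging signal with a gag fragment, the Rev response element for nuclear export of unspliced RNA, and the cPPT/CTS, which aids nuclear import of the reverse-transcribed genome. The internal expression cassette uses the human ubiquitin C promoter to drive EGFP fused in frame to the N terminus of human PTEN carrying the D252G substitution, an autism-associated variant. The PTEN sequence was inserted downstream of the backbone GFP between retained BsrGI and EcoRI sites. A WPRE after the insert enhances transcript stability and expression. The cassette ends in a truncated 3' LTR followed by a bGH polyadenylation signal.

According to the record, the construct is used to produce lentivirus that expresses a fluorescent GFP-PTEN D252G fusion. The associated work concerns nuclear-excluded, autism-linked PTEN mutations and their effects on neuronal growth, and the GFP tag allows transduced cells and the localization of the fusion protein to be visualized.
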