Features (pLannotate 1.2.2; 32 found; start..end, strand, type, name):
     31..83      -  misc_feature   bom (fragment): basis of mobility region from pBR322
    238..617     +  enhancer       CMV enhancer: human cytomegalovirus immediate early enhancer
    618..817     +  promoter       CMV promoter: human cytomegalovirus (CMV) immediate early promoter
    835..1015    +  LTR            5' LTR (truncated): truncated 5' long terminal repeat (LTR) from HIV-1
   1062..1187    +  misc_feature   HIV-1 Ψ: packaging signal of human immunodeficiency virus type 1
   1171..1534    +  CDS            HIV-1 gag (fragment): gag protein from human immunodeficiency virus 1; gag
   1680..1913    +  misc_feature   RRE: The Rev response element (RRE) of HIV-1 allows for Rev-dependent mRNA export from the nucleus to the cytoplasm.
   2290..2390    +  CDS            Rev (fragment): human immunodeficiency virus 1 (HIV-1) Rev protein; rev; enhances nuclear export of unspliced and incompletely spliced viral mRNAs
   2440..2557    +  misc_feature   cPPT/CTS: central polypurine tract and central termination sequence of HIV-1
   2649..3860    +  promoter       UbC promoter: human ubiquitin C promoter
   3871..3904    -  misc_feature   MCS (fragment): pUC18/19 multiple cloning site
   3914..4630    +  CDS            EGFP: EGFP is a basic (constitutively fluorescent) green fluorescent protein published in 1996, derived from Aequorea victoria. It is reported to be a rapidly-maturing weak dimer with moderate acid sensitivity.
   4640..5848    +  CDS            PTEN: PTEN_HUMAN - Also known as MMAC1, TEP1. Experimental evidence at protein level: Swiss-Prot protein existence level 1. [Isoform alpha]: Functional kinase, like isoform 1 it antagonizes the PI3K-AKT/PKB signaling pathway. Plays a role in mitochondrial energetic metabolism by promoting COX activity and ATP production, via collaboration with isoform 1 in increasing protein levels of PINK1. From Homo sapiens (Human).
   5852..5876    +  misc_feature   MCS (fragment): pBluescript multiple cloning site
   5876..6464    +  misc_feature   WPRE: woodchuck hepatitis virus posttranscriptional regulatory element
   6401..6982    +  CDS            nef (fragment): NEF_HV1H2 - Experimental evidence at protein level: Swiss-Prot protein existence level 1. Extracellular Nef protein targets CD4(+) T-lymphocytes for apoptosis by interacting with CXCR4 surface receptors. From Human immunodeficiency virus type 1 group M subtype B (isolate HXB2) (HIV-1).
   6989..7169    +  LTR            5' LTR (truncated): truncated 5' long terminal repeat (LTR) from HIV-1
   7201..7425    +  polyA_signal   bGH poly(A) signal: bovine growth hormone polyadenylation signal
   7429..7450    +  promoter       SV40 promoter (fragment): SV40 enhancer and early promoter
   7471..7899    +  rep_origin     f1 ori (sequence partly withheld): f1 bacteriophage origin of replication; arrow indicates direction of (+) strand synthesis
   7913..8242    +  promoter       SV40 promoter: SV40 enhancer and early promoter
   8290..8337    +  promoter       EM7 promoter: synthetic bacterial promoter&nbsp
   8356..8730    +  CDS            BleoR: antibiotic-binding protein; Sh ble from Streptoalloteichus hindustanus; confers resistance to bleomycin, phleomycin, and Zeocin™
   8740..8865    +  CDS            ble (fragment): BLE_KLEPN - Experimental evidence at protein level: Swiss-Prot protein existence level 1. Binding protein with a strong affinity to the bleomycin family of antibiotics. Binds to CL990; an antimitotic-antibiotic compound. From Klebsiella pneumoniae.
   8860..8981    +  polyA_signal   SV40 poly(A) signal: SV40 polyadenylation signal
   9052..9074    -  protein_bind   lac operator (fragment): The lac repressor binds to the lac operator to inhibit transcription in E. coli. This inhibition can be relieved by adding lactose or isopropyl-β-D-thiogalactopyranoside (IPTG). lac repressor encoded by lacI
   9078..9108    -  promoter       lac promoter: promoter for the E. coli lac operon
   9123..9144    -  protein_bind   CAP binding site: CAP binding activates transcription in the presence of cAMP. E. coli catabolite activator protein
   9157..9249    -  CDS            lacI (fragment): lac repressor; lacI; The lac repressor binds to the lac operator to inhibit transcription in E. coli. This inhibition can be relieved by adding lactose or isopropyl-β-D-thiogalactopyranoside (IPTG).
   9432..10020   -  rep_origin     ori: high-copy-number ColE1/pMB1/pBR322/pUC origin of replication
  10191..11051   -  CDS            AmpR: β-lactamase; bla; confers resistance to ampicillin, carbenicillin, and related antibiotics
  11052..11156   -  promoter       AmpR promoter: bla
>Addgene plasmid #140735 | FUG-PtenD252G | addgene full sequence | sequence record 296097 | Addgene NGS Result
GTCGACGGATCGGGAGATCTCCCGATCCCCTATGGTGCACTCTCAGTACAATCTGCTCTGATGCCGCATA
GTTAAGCCAGTATCTGCTCCCTGCTTGTGTGTTGGAGGTCGCTGAGTAGTGCGCGAGCAAAATTTAAGCT
ACAACAAGGCAAGGCTTGACCGACAATTGCATGAAGAATCTGCTTAGGGTTAGGCGTTTTGCGCTGCTTC
GCGATGTACGGGCCAGATATACGCGTTGACATTGATTATTGACTAGTTATTAATAGTAATCAATTACGGG
GTCATTAGTTCATAGCCCATATATGGAGTTCCGCGTTACATAACTTACGGTAAATGGCCCGCCTGGCTGA
CCGCCCAACGACCCCCGCCCATTGACGTCAATAATGACGTATGTTCCCATAGTAACGCCAATAGGGACTT
TCCATTGACGTCAATGGGTGGAGTATTTACGGTAAACTGCCCACTTGGCAGTACATCAAGTGTATCATAT
GCCAAGTACGCCCCCTATTGACGTCAATGACGGTAAATGGCCCGCCTGGCATTATGCCCAGTACATGACC
TTATGGGACTTTCCTACTTGGCAGTACATCTACGTATTAGTCATCGCTATTACCATGGTGATGCGGTTTT
GGCAGTACATCAATGGGCGTGGATAGCGGTTTGACTCACGGGGATTTCCAAGTCTCCACCCCATTGACGT
CAATGGGAGTTTGTTTTGGCACCAAAATCAACGGGACTTTCCAAAATGTCGTAACAACTCCGCCCCATTG
ACGCAAATGGGCGGTAGGCGTGTACGGTGGGAGGTCTATATAAGCAGCGCGTTTTGCCTGTACTGGGTCT
CTCTGGTTAGACCAGATCTGAGCCTGGGAGCTCTCTGGCTAACTAGGGAACCCACTGCTTAAGCCTCAAT
AAAGCTTGCCTTGAGTGCTTCAAGTAGTGTGTGCCCGTCTGTTGTGTGACTCTGGTAACTAGAGATCCCT
CAGACCCTTTTAGTCAGTGTGGAAAATCTCTAGCAGTGGCGCCCGAACAGGGACTTGAAAGCGAAAGGGA
AACCAGAGGAGCTCTCTCGACGCAGGACTCGGCTTGCTGAAGCGCGCACGGCAAGAGGCGAGGGGCGGCG
ACTGGTGAGTACGCCAAAAATTTTGACTAGCGGAGGCTAGAAGGAGAGAGATGGGTGCGAGAGCGTCAGT
ATTAAGCGGGGGAGAATTAGATCGCGATGGGAAAAAATTCGGTTAAGGCCAGGGGGAAAGAAAAAATATA
AATTAAAACATATAGTATGGGCAAGCAGGGAGCTAGAACGATTCGCAGTTAATCCTGGCCTGTTAGAAAC
ATCAGAAGGCTGTAGACAAATACTGGGACAGCTACAACCATCCCTTCAGACAGGATCAGAAGAACTTAGA
TCATTATATAATACAGTAGCAACCCTCTATTGTGTGCATCAAAGGATAGAGATAAAAGACACCAAGGAAG
CTTTAGACAAGATAGAGGAAGAGCAAAACAAAAGTAAGACCACCGCACAGCAAGCGGCCGCTGATCTTCA
GACCTGGAGGAGGAGATATGAGGGACAATTGGAGAAGTGAATTATATAAATATAAAGTAGTAAAAATTGA
ACCATTAGGAGTAGCACCCACCAAGGCAAAGAGAAGAGTGGTGCAGAGAGAAAAAAGAGCAGTGGGAATA
GGAGCTTTGTTCCTTGGGTTCTTGGGAGCAGCAGGAAGCACTATGGGCGCAGCGTCAATGACGCTGACGG
TACAGGCCAGACAATTATTGTCTGGTATAGTGCAGCAGCAGAACAATTTGCTGAGGGCTATTGAGGCGCA
ACAGCATCTGTTGCAACTCACAGTCTGGGGCATCAAGCAGCTCCAGGCAAGAATCCTGGCTGTGGAAAGA
TACCTAAAGGATCAACAGCTCCTGGGGATTTGGGGTTGCTCTGGAAAACTCATTTGCACCACTGCTGTGC
CTTGGAATGCTAGTTGGAGTAATAAATCTCTGGAACAGATTTGGAATCACACGACCTGGATGGAGTGGGA
CAGAGAAATTAACAATTACACAAGCTTAATACACTCCTTAATTGAAGAATCGCAAAACCAGCAAGAAAAG
AATGAACAAGAATTATTGGAATTAGATAAATGGGCAAGTTTGTGGAATTGGTTTAACATAACAAATTGGC
TGTGGTATATAAAATTATTCATAATGATAGTAGGAGGCTTGGTAGGTTTAAGAATAGTTTTTGCTGTACT
TTCTATAGTGAATAGAGTTAGGCAGGGATATTCACCATTATCGTTTCAGACCCACCTCCCAACCCCGAGG
GGACCCGACAGGCCCGAAGGAATAGAAGAAGAAGGTGGAGAGAGAGACAGAGACAGATCCATTCGATTAG
TGAACGGATCGGCACTGCGTGCGCCAATTCTGCAGACAAATGGCAGTATTCATCCACAATTTTAAAAGAA
AAGGGGGGATTGGGGGGTACAGTGCAGGGGAAAGAATAGTAGACATAATAGCAACAGACATACAAACTAA
AGAATTACAAAAACAAATTACAAAAATTCAAAATTTTCGGGTTTATTACAGGGACAGCAGAGATCCAGTT
TGGTTAATCGCATGCTAGCTAGTTCGAACCTTAATTAACCCGTGTCGGCTCCAGATCTGGCCTCCGCGCC
GGGTTTTGGCGCCTCCCGCGGGCGCCCCCCTCCTCACGGCGAGCGCTGCCACGTCAGACGAAGGGCGCAG
CGAGCGTCCTGATCCTTCCGCCCGGACGCTCAGGACAGCGGCCCGCTGCTCATAAGACTCGGCCTTAGAA
CCCCAGTATCAGCAGAAGGACATTTTAGGACGGGACTTGGGTGACTCTAGGGCACTGGTTTTCTTTCCAG
AGAGCGGAACAGGCGAGGAAAAGTAGTCCCTTCTCGGCGATTCTGCGGAGGGATCTCCGTGGGGCGGTGA
ACGCCGATGATTATATAAGGACGCGCCGGGTGTGGCACAGCTAGTTCCGTCGCAGCCGGGATTTGGGTCG
CGGTTCTTGTTTGTGGATCGCTGTGATCGTCACTTGGTGAGTAGCGGGCTGCTGGGCTGGCCGGGGCTTT
CGTGGCCGCCGGGCCGCTCGGTGGGACGGAAGCGTGTGGAGAGACCGCCAAGGGCTGTAGTCTGGGTCCG
CGAGCAAGGTTGCCCTGAACTGGGGGTTGGGGGGAGCGCAGCAAAATGGCGGCTGTTCCCGAGTCTTGAA
TGGAAGACGCTTGTGAGGCGGGCTGTGAGGTCGTTGAAACAAGGTGGGGGGCATGGTGGGCGGCAAGAAC
CCAAGGTCTTGAGGCCTTCGCTAATGCGGGAAAGCTCTTATTCGGGTGAGATGGGCTGGGGCACCATCTG
GGGACCCTGACGTGAAGTTTGTCACTGACTGGAGAACTCGGTTTGTCGTCTGTTGCGGGGGCGGCAGTTA
TGGCGGTGCCGTTGGGCAGTGCACCCGTACCTTTGGGAGCGCGCGCCCTCGTCGTGTCGTGACGTCACCC
GTTCTGTTGGCTTATAATGCAGGGTGGGGCCACCTGCCGGTAGGTGTGCGGTAGGCTTTTCTCCGTCGCA
GGACGCAGGGTTCGGGCCTAGGGTAGGCTCTCCTGAATCGACAGGCGCCGGACCTCTGGTGAGGGGAGGG
ATAAGTGAGGCGTCAGTTTCTTTGGTCGGTTTTATGTACCTATCTTCTTAAGTAGCTGAAGCTCCGGTTT
TGAACTATGCGCTCGGGGTTGGCGAGTGTGTTTTGTGAAGTTTTTTAGGCACCTTTTGAAATGTAATCAT
TTGGGTCAATATGTAATTTTCAGTGTTAGACTAGTAAATTGTCCGCTAAATTCTGGCCGTTTTTGGCTTT
TTTGTTAGACGAAGCTTGGGCTGCAGGTCGACTCTAGAGGATCCCCGGGTACCGGTCGCCACCATGGTGA
GCAAGGGCGAGGAGCTGTTCACCGGGGTGGTGCCCATCCTGGTCGAGCTGGACGGCGACGTAAACGGCCA
CAAGTTCAGCGTGTCCGGCGAGGGCGAGGGCGATGCCACCTACGGCAAGCTGACCCTGAAGTTCATCTGC
ACCACCGGCAAGCTGCCCGTGCCCTGGCCCACCCTCGTGACCACCCTGACCTACGGCGTGCAGTGCTTCA
GCCGCTACCCCGACCACATGAAGCAGCACGACTTCTTCAAGTCCGCCATGCCCGAAGGCTACGTCCAGGA
GCGCACCATCTTCTTCAAGGACGACGGCAACTACAAGACCCGCGCCGAGGTGAAGTTCGAGGGCGACACC
CTGGTGAACCGCATCGAGCTGAAGGGCATCGACTTCAAGGAGGACGGCAACATCCTGGGGCACAAGCTGG
AGTACAACTACAACAGCCACAACGTCTATATCATGGCCGACAAGCAGAAGAACGGCATCAAGGTGAACTT
CAAGATCCGCCACAACATCGAGGACGGCAGCGTGCAGCTCGCCGACCACTACCAGCAGAACACCCCCATC
GGCGACGGCCCCGTGCTGCTGCCCGACAACCACTACCTGAGCACCCAGTCCGCCCTGAGCAAAGACCCCA
ACGAGAAGCGCGATCACATGGTCCTGCTGGAGTTCGTGACCGCCGCCGGGATCACTCTCGGCATGGACGA
GCTGTACAAGAAAGGATCCATGACAGCCATCATCAAAGAGATCGTTAGCAGAAACAAAAGGAGATATCAA
GAGGATGGATTCGACTTAGACTTGACCTATATTTATCCAAACATTATTGCTATGGGATTTCCTGCAGAAA
GACTTGAAGGCGTATACAGGAACAATATTGATGATGTAGTAAGGTTTTTGGATTCAAAGCATAAAAACCA
TTACAAGATATACAATCTTTGTGCTGAAAGACATTATGACACCGCCAAATTTAATTGCAGAGTTGCACAA
TATCCTTTTGAAGACCATAACCCACCACAGCTAGAACTTATCAAACCCTTTTGTGAAGATCTTGACCAAT
GGCTAAGTGAAGATGACAATCATGTTGCAGCAATTCACTGTAAAGCTGGAAAGGGACGAACTGGTGTAAT
GATATGTGCATATTTATTACATCGGGGCAAATTTTTAAAGGCACAAGAGGCCCTAGATTTCTATGGGGAA
GTAAGGACCAGAGACAAAAAGGGAGTAACTATTCCCAGTCAGAGGCGCTATGTGTATTATTATAGCTACC
TGTTAAAGAATCATCTGGATTATAGACCAGTGGCACTGTTGTTTCACAAGATGATGTTTGAAACTATTCC
AATGTTCAGTGGCGGAACTTGCAATCCTCAGTTTGTGGTCTGCCAGCTAAAGGTCAAAATTTACTCGTCC
AATTCAGGACCCACACGACGGGAAGACAAGTTCATGTACTTTGAGTTCCCTCAGCCGTTACCTGTGTGTG
GTGGTATCAAAGTAGAGTTCTTCCACAAACAGAACAAGATGCTAAAAAAGGACAAAATGTTTCACTTTTG
GGTAAATACATTCTTCATACCAGGACCAGAGGAAACCTCAGAAAAAGTAGAAAATGGAAGTCTATGTGAT
CAAGAAATCGATAGCATTTGCAGTATAGAGCGTGCAGATAATGACAAGGAATATCTAGTACTTACTTTAA
CAAAAAATGATCTTGACAAAGCAAATAAAGACAAAGCCAACCGATACTTTTCTCCAAATTTTAAGGTGAA
GCTGTACTTCACAAAAACAGTAGAGGAGCCGTCAAATCCAGAGGCTAGCAGTTCAACTTCTGTAACACCA
GATGTTAGTGACAATGAACCTGATCATTATAGATATTCTGACACCACTGACTCTGATCCAGAGAATGAAC
CTTTTGATGAAGATCAGCATACACAAATTACAAAAGTCTGAGAATTCGATATCAAGCTTATCGATAATCA
ACCTCTGGATTACAAAATTTGTGAAAGATTGACTGGTATTCTTAACTATGTTGCTCCTTTTACGCTATGT
GGATACGCTGCTTTAATGCCTTTGTATCATGCTATTGCTTCCCGTATGGCTTTCATTTTCTCCTCCTTGT
ATAAATCCTGGTTGCTGTCTCTTTATGAGGAGTTGTGGCCCGTTGTCAGGCAACGTGGCGTGGTGTGCAC
TGTGTTTGCTGACGCAACCCCCACTGGTTGGGGCATTGCCACCACCTGTCAGCTCCTTTCCGGGACTTTC
GCTTTCCCCCTCCCTATTGCCACGGCGGAACTCATCGCCGCCTGCCTTGCCCGCTGCTGGACAGGGGCTC
GGCTGTTGGGCACTGACAATTCCGTGGTGTTGTCGGGGAAATCATCGTCCTTTCCTTGGCTGCTCGCCTG
TGTTGCCACCTGGATTCTGCGCGGGACGTCCTTCTGCTACGTCCCTTCGGCCCTCAATCCAGCGGACCTT
CCTTCCCGCGGCCTGCTGCCGGCTCTGCGGCCTCTTCCGCGTCTTCGCCTTCGCCCTCAGACGAGTCGGA
TCTCCCTTTGGGCCGCCTCCCCGCATCGATACCGTCGACCTCGAGACCTAGAAAAACATGGAGCAATCAC
AAGTAGCAATACAGCAGCTACCAATGCTGATTGTGCCTGGCTAGAAGCACAAGAGGAGGAGGAGGTGGGT
TTTCCAGTCACACCTCAGGTACCTTTAAGACCAATGACTTACAAGGCAGCTGTAGATCTTAGCCACTTTT
TAAAAGAAAAGGGGGGACTGGAAGGGCTAATTCACTCCCAACGAAGACAAGATATCCTTGATCTGTGGAT
CTACCACACACAAGGCTACTTCCCTGATTGGCAGAACTACACACCAGGGCCAGGGATCAGATATCCACTG
ACCTTTGGATGGTGCTACAAGCTAGTACCAGTTGAGCAAGAGAAGGTAGAAGAAGCCAATGAAGGAGAGA
ACACCCGCTTGTTACACCCTGTGAGCCTGCATGGGATGGATGACCCGGAGAGAGAAGTATTAGAGTGGAG
GTTTGACAGCCGCCTAGCATTTCATCACATGGCCCGAGAGCTGCATCCGGACTGTACTGGGTCTCTCTGG
TTAGACCAGATCTGAGCCTGGGAGCTCTCTGGCTAACTAGGGAACCCACTGCTTAAGCCTCAATAAAGCT
TGCCTTGAGTGCTTCAAGTAGTGTGTGCCCGTCTGTTGTGTGACTCTGGTAACTAGAGATCCCTCAGACC
CTTTTAGTCAGTGTGGAAAATCTCTAGCAGGGCCCGTTTAAACCCGCTGATCAGCCTCGACTGTGCCTTC
TAGTTGCCAGCCATCTGTTGTTTGCCCCTCCCCCGTGCCTTCCTTGACCCTGGAAGGTGCCACTCCCACT
GTCCTTTCCTAATAAAATGAGGAAATTGCATCGCATTGTCTGAGTAGGTGTCATTCTATTCTGGGGGGTG
GGGTGGGGCAGGACAGCAAGGGGGAGGATTGGGAAGACAATAGCAGGCATGCTGGGGATGCGGTGGGCTC
TATGGCTTCTGAGGCGGAAAGAACCAGCTGGGGCTCTAGGGGGTATCCCC
[124 nt withheld, positions 7471-7594]
C
[91 nt withheld, positions 7596-7686]
A
[49 nt withheld, positions 7688-7736]
CCTTTGACGTTGGAGTCCACGTTCTTT
[37 nt withheld, positions 7764-7800]
ACCCTATCTCGGTCTATTCTTTTGATTTATAAGGGATTTTGCCGATTTCGGCCTATTGGTTAAAAAATGA
GCTGATTTAACAAAAATTTAACGCGAATTAATTCTGTGGAATGTGTGTCAGTTAGGGTGTGGAAAGTCCC
CAGGCTCCCCAGCAGGCAGAAGTATGCAAAGCATGCATCTCAATTAGTCAGCAACCAGGTGTGGAAAGTC
CCCAGGCTCCCCAGCAGGCAGAAGTATGCAAAGCATGCATCTCAATTAGTCAGCAACCATAGTCCCGCCC
CTAACTCCGCCCATCCCGCCCCTAACTCCGCCCAGTTCCGCCCATTCTCCGCCCCATGGCTGACTAATTT
TTTTTATTTATGCAGAGGCCGAGGCCGCCTCTGCCTCTGAGCTATTCCAGAAGTAGTGAGGAGGCTTTTT
TGGAGGCCTAGGCTTTTGCAAAAAGCTCCCGGGAGCTTGTATATCCATTTTCGGATCTGATCAGCACGTG
TTGACAATTAATCATCGGCATAGTATATCGGCATAGTATAATACGACAAGGTGAGGAACTAAACCATGGC
CAAGTTGACCAGTGCCGTTCCGGTGCTCACCGCGCGCGACGTCGCCGGAGCGGTCGAGTTCTGGACCGAC
CGGCTCGGGTTCTCCCGGGACTTCGTGGAGGACGACTTCGCCGGTGTGGTCCGGGACGACGTGACCCTGT
TCATCAGCGCGGTCCAGGACCAGGTGGTGCCGGACAACACCCTGGCCTGGGTGTGGGTGCGCGGCCTGGA
CGAGCTGTACGCCGAGTGGTCGGAGGTCGTGTCCACGAACTTCCGGGACGCCTCCGGGCCGGCCATGACC
GAGATCGGCGAGCAGCCGTGGGGGCGGGAGTTCGCCCTGCGCGACCCGGCCGGCAACTGCGTGCACTTCG
TGGCCGAGGAGCAGGACTGACACGTGCTACGAGATTTCGATTCCACCGCCGCCTTCTATGAAAGGTTGGG
CTTCGGAATCGTTTTCCGGGACGCCGGCTGGATGATCCTCCAGCGCGGGGATCTCATGCTGGAGTTCTTC
GCCCACCCCAACTTGTTTATTGCAGCTTATAATGGTTACAAATAAAGCAATAGCATCACAAATTTCACAA
ATAAAGCATTTTTTTCACTGCATTCTAGTTGTGGTTTGTCCAAACTCATCAATGTATCTTATCATGTCTG
TATACCGTCGACCTCTAGCTAGAGCTTGGCGTAATCATGGTCATAGCTGTTTCCTGTGTGAAATTGTTAT
CCGCTCACAATTCCACACAACATACGAGCCGGAAGCATAAAGTGTAAAGCCTGGGGTGCCTAATGAGTGA
GCTAACTCACATTAATTGCGTTGCGCTCACTGCCCGCTTTCCAGTCGGGAAACCTGTCGTGCCAGCTGCA
TTAATGAATCGGCCAACGCGCGGGGAGAGGCGGTTTGCGTATTGGGCGCTCTTCCGCTTCCTCGCTCACT
GACTCGCTGCGCTCGGTCGTTCGGCTGCGGCGAGCGGTATCAGCTCACTCAAAGGCGGTAATACGGTTAT
CCACAGAATCAGGGGATAACGCAGGAAAGAACATGTGAGCAAAAGGCCAGCAAAAGGCCAGGAACCGTAA
AAAGGCCGCGTTGCTGGCGTTTTTCCATAGGCTCCGCCCCCCTGACGAGCATCACAAAAATCGACGCTCA
AGTCAGAGGTGGCGAAACCCGACAGGACTATAAAGATACCAGGCGTTTCCCCCTGGAAGCTCCCTCGTGC
GCTCTCCTGTTCCGACCCTGCCGCTTACCGGATACCTGTCCGCCTTTCTCCCTTCGGGAAGCGTGGCGCT
TTCTCATAGCTCACGCTGTAGGTATCTCAGTTCGGTGTAGGTCGTTCGCTCCAAGCTGGGCTGTGTGCAC
GAACCCCCCGTTCAGCCCGACCGCTGCGCCTTATCCGGTAACTATCGTCTTGAGTCCAACCCGGTAAGAC
ACGACTTATCGCCACTGGCAGCAGCCACTGGTAACAGGATTAGCAGAGCGAGGTATGTAGGCGGTGCTAC
AGAGTTCTTGAAGTGGTGGCCTAACTACGGCTACACTAGAAGAACAGTATTTGGTATCTGCGCTCTGCTG
AAGCCAGTTACCTTCGGAAAAAGAGTTGGTAGCTCTTGATCCGGCAAACAAACCACCGCTGGTAGCGGTG
GTTTTTTTGTTTGCAAGCAGCAGATTACGCGCAGAAAAAAAGGATCTCAAGAAGATCCTTTGATCTTTTC
TACGGGGTCTGACGCTCAGTGGAACGAAAACTCACGTTAAGGGATTTTGGTCATGAGATTATCAAAAAGG
ATCTTCACCTAGATCCTTTTAAATTAAAAATGAAGTTTTAAATCAATCTAAAGTATATATGAGTAAACTT
GGTCTGACAGTTACCAATGCTTAATCAGTGAGGCACCTATCTCAGCGATCTGTCTATTTCGTTCATCCAT
AGTTGCCTGACTCCCCGTCGTGTAGATAACTACGATACGGGAGGGCTTACCATCTGGCCCCAGTGCTGCA
ATGATACCGCGAGACCCACGCTCACCGGCTCCAGATTTATCAGCAATAAACCAGCCAGCCGGAAGGGCCG
AGCGCAGAAGTGGTCCTGCAACTTTATCCGCCTCCATCCAGTCTATTAATTGTTGCCGGGAAGCTAGAGT
AAGTAGTTCGCCAGTTAATAGTTTGCGCAACGTTGTTGCCATTGCTACAGGCATCGTGGTGTCACGCTCG
TCGTTTGGTATGGCTTCATTCAGCTCCGGTTCCCAACGATCAAGGCGAGTTACATGATCCCCCATGTTGT
GCAAAAAAGCGGTTAGCTCCTTCGGTCCTCCGATCGTTGTCAGAAGTAAGTTGGCCGCAGTGTTATCACT
CATGGTTATGGCAGCACTGCATAATTCTCTTACTGTCATGCCATCCGTAAGATGCTTTTCTGTGACTGGT
GAGTACTCAACCAAGTCATTCTGAGAATAGTGTATGCGGCGACCGAGTTGCTCTTGCCCGGCGTCAATAC
GGGATAATACCGCGCCACATAGCAGAACTTTAAAAGTGCTCATCATTGGAAAACGTTCTTCGGGGCGAAA
ACTCTCAAGGATCTTACCGCTGTTGAGATCCAGTTCGATGTAACCCACTCGTGCACCCAACTGATCTTCA
GCATCTTTTACTTTCACCAGCGTTTCTGGGTGAGCAAAAACAGGAAGGCAAAATGCCGCAAAAAAGGGAA
TAAGGGCGACACGGAAATGTTGAATACTCATACTCTTCCTTTTTCAATATTATTGAAGCATTTATCAGGG
TTATTGTCTCATGAGCGGATACATATTTGAATGTATTTAGAAAAATAAACAAATAGGGGTTCCGCGCACA
TTTCCCCGAAAAGTGCCACCTGAC
